>Addgene plasmid #17089 | ZE48 Dvl3 pCS2P+ | addgene partial sequence | sequence record 22892 | SP6 5'-ATTTAGGTGACACTATAG-3'
CGATGGGACCATGGGGGGAAACTAAAGTTATCTACCATCTCGACGACCAGGAAACTCCATACCTGGTCAA
ACTGCCCATCCCTGCCGAAAGGGTCACCCTTTTGGACCTGAAAAATGCTCTCAAGAAACCAAATTACAAG
TTTTTCTTTAAATCAATGGACGATGACTTTGGGGTGGTCAAGGAAGAAATCACAGACGACAATGCAAAGC
TTCCCTGTTACAATGGCCGTGTGATTTGTTGGCTGGTGTCATCAGACGGCTCCCACTCAGATGGATGTTC
AGTAGCAGAGAGTCAGTCTGAGCGGCCGCCATCTCACGAGAGAAGCCAAGGCATTGGAGATTCCAGACCC
CCATCCTTCCATCCAAAGGCTGCAGGCAGCCGGCATGGTGTGGATGATGAGACGGAGACCGATTCGGTTG
TGTCACACAGGAGAGACAGAGACAGGGACAGATCGCGGAGGAAACACTCACATGAGCACTCTGGAGGAAA
GCAGAATGGCTACTCGCGGGGAGGCAGAGGCATGGATCTGGGAGGCTATGACATCTGTGACAGCCGTTCC
TCCCTCATGAGCAGTGAACTGGAATCGAGCAGCTGTTTTGACTCGGATGACGGCTCCACCAGCCGTTTCA
GCAGTGTTACAGAGCAAAGTGGCTCATCCAAACTAATGACAAAAAAACCCCGGCGGCGGAGGCGCAAGAC
CAGAGCCCAGCAAATGGAAAGGTCTTCATCATTCAGTAGCATCACTGACTCCACTATGTCCCTGAATATC
ATCACTGTC
