[The description below was written by a language model from this plasmid's Addgene catalogue record.]
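Description:
ZE48 Dvl3 pCS2P+ is a zebrafish expression plasmid carrying the coding sequence for zebrafish (Danio rerio) Dishevelled 3 (Dvl-3, corresponding to the dvl3a gene) in the CS2P+ backbone, a vector of about 4.1 kb without insert. The insert was placed between the ClaI and EcoRI sites of the polylinker by restriction cloning; the record does not say whether these sites remain intact, and it does not give the insert size. The plasmid is propagated in E. coli under ampicillin selection. Copy number is listed as unknown, and no feature table is provided, so the origin of replication and other backbone elements are not itemised in the record.

The depositor notes indicate that the main intended use is as a template for in vitro synthesis of functional sense mRNA: the plasmid is linearised with NotI downstream of the insert and transcribed from the SP6 promoter lying upstream of it. SP6 and T7 priming sites flank the insert and serve as sequencing anchors. CS2-family vectors generally also carry a eukaryotic promoter and polyadenylation signal that permit direct expression from injected or transfected DNA, but the record does not list these elements for this construct. No epitope tag or reporter fusion is described.

Dishevelled proteins are cytoplasmic transducers of Wnt signalling. This clone comes from work on how the zebrafish Dapper1 and Dapper2 proteins contribute to Wnt-mediated developmental processes. RNA made from it would typically be used for overexpression of Dvl3 in zebrafish embryos to probe Wnt pathway function.
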