Addgene plasmid #17089: ZE48 Dvl3 pCS2P+
Depositing lab: Randall Moon. Depositing organization: University of Washington. Publication: Zebrafish Dapper1 and Dapper2 play distinct roles in Wnt-mediated developmental processes. Waxman JS, Hocking AM, Stoick CL, Moon RT. Development. 2004 Dec. 131(23):5909-21. 10.1242/dev.01520 PubMed 15539487.
Backbone
  Vector backbone: CS2P+
  Backbone size w/o insert (bp): 4100
  Vector type: Zebrafish Expression
Growth in bacteria
  Bacterial resistance: Ampicillin, 100 μg/mL
  Growth temperature: 37°C
  Growth strain: DH5alpha
  Copy number: Unknown
Gene/Insert
  Gene/Insert name: Dvl-3 (alt name: Dishevelled 3)
  Species: D. rerio (zebrafish)
  Entrez Gene: dvl3a (a.k.a. dvl3, wu:fb75f04, wu:fi22h02, wu:fp61b09)
  Cloning method: Restriction Enzyme; 5′ cloning site ClaI (unknown if destroyed); 3′ cloning site EcoRI (unknown if destroyed)
  Sequencing primers: 5′ SP6; 3′ T7
Terms and licenses: Academic/Nonprofit Terms; Industry Terms: Not Available to Industry
Depositor comments: Dishevelled 3, cloned into Cla/EcoR1 sites. Notes for Use: For functional synthetic RNA cut NotI, transcribe SP6. Select clones with amp. Reference: Waxman JS, Hocking AM, Stoick CL, Moon RT. Zebrafish Dapper1 and Dapper2 play distinct roles in Wnt-mediated developmental processes. Development. 2004 Dec;131(23):5909-21.
How to cite: ZE48 Dvl3 pCS2P+ was a gift from Randall Moon (Addgene plasmid # 17089 ; http://n2t.net/addgene:17089 ; RRID:Addgene_17089)
